>Addgene plasmid #220984 | ORFtag_LambdaN-SD_Frame1 | addgene full sequence | sequence record 437511 | Addgene NGS Result
CTGACAACGATCGGAGGACCGAAGGAGCTAACCGCTTTTTTGCACAACATGGGGGATCATGTAACTCGCC
TTGATCGTTGGGAACCGGAGCTGAATGAAGCCATACCAAACGACGAGCGTGACACCACGATGCCTGCAGC
AATGGCAACAACGTTGCGCAAACTATTAACTGGCGAACTACTTACTCTAGCTTCCCGGCAACAATTAATA
GACTGGATGGAGGCGGATAAAGTTGCAGGACCACTTCTGCGCTCGGCCCTTCCGGCTGGCTGGTTTATTG
CTGATAAATCTGGAGCCGGTGAGCGTGGGTCTCGCGGTATCATTGCAGCACTGGGGCCAGATGGTAAGCC
CTCCCGTATCGTAGTTATCTACACGACGGGGAGTCAGGCAACTATGGATGAACGAAATAGACAGATCGCT
GAGATAGGTGCCTCACTGATTAAGCATTGGTAACTGTCAGACCAAGTTTACTCATATATACTTTAGATTG
ATTTAAAACTTCATTTTTAATTTAAAAGGATCTAGGTGAAGATCCTTTTTGATAATCTCATGACCAAAAT
CCCTTAACGTGAGTTTTCGTTCCACTGAGCGTCAGACCCCGTAGAAAAGATCAAAGGATCTTCTTGAGAT
CCTTTTTTTCTGCGCGTAATCTGCTGCTTGCAAACAAAAAAACCACCGCTACCAGCGGTGGTTTGTTTGC
CGGATCAAGAGCTACCAACTCTTTTTCCGAAGGTAACTGGCTTCAGCAGAGCGCAGATACCAAATACTGT
CCTTCTAGTGTAGCCGTAGTTAGGCCACCACTTCAAGAACTCTGTAGCACCGCCTACATACCTCGCTCTG
CTAATCCTGTTACCAGTGGCTGCTGCCAGTGGCGATAAGTCGTGTCTTACCGGGTTGGACTCAAGACGAT
AGTTACCGGATAAGGCGCAGCGGTCGGGCTGAACGGGGGGTTCGTGCACACAGCCCAGCTTGGAGCGAAC
GACCTACACCGAACTGAGATACCTACAGCGTGAGCTATGAGAAAGCGCCACGCTTCCCGAAGGGAGAAAG
GCGGACAGGTATCCGGTAAGCGGCAGGGTCGGAACAGGAGAGCGCACGAGGGAGCTTCCAGGGGGAAACG
CCTGGTATCTTTATAGTCCTGTCGGGTTTCGCCACCTCTGACTTGAGCGTCGATTTTTGTGATGCTCGTC
AGGGGGGCGGAGCCTATGGAAAAACGCCAGCAACGCGGCCTTTTTACGGTTCCTGGCCTTTTGCTGGCCT
TTTGCTCACATGTTCTTTCCTGCGTTATCCCCTGATTCTGTGGATAACCGTATTACCGCCTTTGAGTGAG
CTGATACCGCTCGCCGCAGCCGAACGACCGAGCGCAGCGAGTCAGTGAGCGAGGAAGCGGAAGAGCGCCT
GATGCGGTATTTTCTCCTTACGCATCTGTGCGGTATTTCACACCGCATATGGTGCACTCTCAGTACAATC
TGCTCTGATGCCGCATAGTTAAGCCAGTAAGCTTTTTGCAAAAGCCTAGGCCTCCAAAAAAGCCTCCTCA
CTACTTCTGGAATAGCTCAGAGGCCGAGGCGGCCTCGGCCTCTGCATAAATAAAAAAAATTAGTCAGCCA
TGGGGCGGAGAATGGGCGGAACTGGGCGGAGTTAGGGGCGGGATGGGCGGAGTTAGGGGCGGGACTATGG
TTGCTGACTAATTGAGATGCATGCTTTGCATACTTCTGCCTGCTGGGGAGCCTGGGGACTTTCCACACCT
GGTTGCTGACTAATTGAGATGCATGCTTTGCATACTTCTGCCTGCTGGGGAGCCTGGGGACTTTCCACAC
CCTAACTGACACACATTCCACAGCCGGATCTACACTCCGCTATCGCTACGTGACTGGGTCATGGCTGCGC
CCCGACACCCGCCAACACCCGCTGACGCGCCCTGACGGGCTTGTCTGCTCCCGGCATCCGCTTACAGACA
AGCTGTGACCGTCTCCGGGAGCTGCATGTGTCAGAGGTTTTCACCGTCATCACCGAAACGCGCGAGGCAG
CCAGCTTACCTCCCGGTGGTGGGTCGGTGGTCCCTGGGCAGGGGTCTCCCGATCCCGGACGAGCCCCCAA
ATGAAAGACCCCCGCTGACGGGTAGTCAATCACTCAGAGGAGACCCTCCCAAGGAACAGCGAGACCACAA
GTCGGATGCAACTGCAAGAGGGTTTATTGGATACACGGGTACCCGGGCGACTCAGTCAATCGGAGGACTG
GCGCCCCGAGTGAGGGGTTGTGCTAGCTTGCCAAACCTACAGGTGGGGTCTTTCATTCCCCCCTTTTTCT
GGAGACTAAATAAAATCTTTTATTTTATCGATGGTCAAGTTCCTTCTGGTTCTGGCTCTGCTCATCGTCC
TGCAGGACCGGACGTGACTGGAGTTCAGACGTGTGCTCTTCCGATCTCATGTTAACTCGAGAATTCTACC
GGGTAGGGGAGGCGCTTTTCCCAAGGCAGTCTGGAGCATGCGCTTTAGCAGCCCCGCTGGGCACTTGGCG
CTACACAAGTGGCCTCTGGCCTCGCACACATTCCACATCCACCGGTAGGCGCCAACCGGCTCCGTTCTTT
GGTGGCCCCTTCGCGCCACCTTCTACTCCTCCCCTAGTCAGGAAGTTCCCCCCCGCCCCGCAGCTCGCGT
CGTGCAGGACGTGACAAATGGAAGTAGCACGTCTCACTAGTCTCGTGCAGATGGACAGCACCGCTGAGCA
ATGGAAGCGGGTAGGCCTTTGGGGCAGCGGCCAATAGCAGCTTTGCTCCTTCGCTTTCTGGGCTCAGAGG
CTGGGAAGGGGTGGGTCCGGGGGCGGGCTCAGGGGCGGGCTCAGGGGCGGGGCGGGCGCCCGAAGGTCCT
CCGGAGGCCCGGCATTCTGCACGCTTCAAAAGCGCACGTCTGCCGCGCTGTTCTCCTCTTCCTCATCTCC
GGGCCTTTCGGAATTCGCCACCATGATTGAACAAGATGGATTGCACGCAGGTTCTCCGGCCGCTTGGGTG
GAGAGGCTATTCGGCTATGACTGGGCACAACAGACAATCGGCTGCTCTGATGCCGCCGTGTTCCGGCTGT
CAGCGCAGGGGCGCCCGGTTCTTTTTGTCAAGACCGACCTGTCCGGTGCCCTGAATGAACTGCAGGACGA
GGCAGCGCGGCTATCGTGGCTGGCCACGACGGGCGTTCCTTGCGCAGCTGTGCTCGACGTTGTCACTGAA
GCGGGAAGGGACTGGCTGCTATTGGGCGAAGTGCCGGGGCAGGATCTCCTGTCATCTCACCTTGCTCCTG
CCGAGAAAGTATCCATCATGGCTGATGCAATGCGGCGGCTGCATACGCTTGATCCGGCTACCTGCCCATT
CGACCACCAAGCGAAACATCGCATCGAGCGAGCACGTACTCGGATGGAAGCCGGTCTTGTCGATCAGGAT
GATCTGGACGAAGAGCATCAGGGGCTCGCGCCAGCCGAACTGTTCGCCAGGCTCAAGGCGCGCATGCCCG
ACGGCGAGGATCTCGTCGTGACCCATGGCGATGCCTGCTTGCCGAATATCATGGTGGAAAATGGCCGCTT
TTCTGGATTCATCGACTGTGGCCGGCTGGGTGTGGCGGACCGCTATCAGGACATAGCGTTGGCTACCCGT
GATATTGCTGAAGAGCTTGGCGGCGAATGGGCTGACCGCTTCCTCGTGCTTTACGGTATCGCCGCTCCCG
ATTCGCAGCGCATCGCCTTCTATCGCCTTCTTGACGAGTTCTTCTGACGCGTCCCCTCTCCCTCCCCCCC
CCCTAACGTTACTGGCCGAAGCCGCTTGGAATAAGGCCGGTGTGCGTTTGTCTATATGTTATTTTCCACC
ATATTGCCGTCTTTTGGCAATGTGAGGGCCCGGAAACCTGGCCCTGTCTTCTTGACGAGCATTCCTAGGG
GTCTTTCCCCTCTCGCCAAAGGAATGCAAGGTCTGTTGAATGTCGTGAAGGAAGCAGTTCCTCTGGAAGC
TTCTTGAAGACAAACAACGTCTGTAGCGACCCTTTGCAGGCAGCGGAACCCCCCACCTGGCGACAGGTGC
CTCTGCGGCCAAAAGCCACGTGTATAAGATACACCTGCAAAGGCGGCACAACCCCAGTGCCACGTTGTGA
GTTGGATAGTTGTGGAAAGAGTCAAATGGCTCTCCTCAAGCGTATTCAACAAGGGGCTGAAGGATGCCCA
GAAGGTACCCCATTGTATGGGATCTGATCTGGGGCCTCGGTGCACATGCTTTACATGTGTTTAGTCGAGG
TTAAAAAAACGTCTAGGCCCCCCGAACCACGGGGACGTGGTTTTCCTTTGAAAAACACGATGATAATATC
GCCACAACCAGATCTGCCACCATGGACGCACAAACACGACGACGTGAGCGTCGCGCTGAGAAACAAGCTC
AATGGAAAGCTGCAAACGGTGGATCTCCTCCAAGCTTGATGGCTGATATCGGAGGCGGATCAGGTGGCGG
TAGCGTCCCCGATCGTAAGGCTGCGGTCTCTCATTGGCAACAGGACGACTATAAGGACCACGACGGAGAC
TACAAGGATCATGATATTGATTACAAAGACGATGACGATAAGCAGGTAAGTAATGCTTTTTTTTTTCTCG
CTCTCATTTTTCAAAAACCCACATAAAAATTGAGGAAAGGGAAGAATTGTTTTCTCCTTCCAGCACCTCG
TAATTTGACCCGACTGATGGTTCCCATTAGTCACATAAAGCTGTAGTCAAGTACAGACGTCCCGCGGCTT
CGATACCGTCACGAAGCAACGGATCCGGCCGGCGCCTAGAGAAGGAGTGAGGGCTGGATAAAGGGAGGAT
CGAGGCGGGGTCGAACGAGGAGGTTCAAGGGGGAGAGACGGGGCGGATGGAGGAAGAGGAGGCGGAGGCT
TAGGGTGTACAAAGGGCTTGACCCAGGGAGGGGGGTCAAAAGCCAAGGCTTCCCAGGTCACGATGTAGGG
GACCTGGTCTGGGTGTCCATGCGGGCCAGGTGAAAAGACCTTGATCTTAACCTGGGTGATGAGGTCTCGG
TTAAAGGTGCCGTCTCGCGGCCATCCGACGTTAAAGGTTGGCCATTCTGCAGAGCAGAAGGTAACCCAAC
GTCTCTTCTTGACATCTACCGACTGGTTGTGAGCGATCCGCTCGACATCTTTCCAGTGACCTAAGGTCAA
ACTTAAGGGAGTGGTAACAGTCTGGCCCTAATTTTCAGACAAATACAGAAACACAGTCAGACAGAGACAA
CACAGAACGATGCTGCAGCGCTGCAGCAGACAAGACGCGCGGCTTCGGTTCCAAACCGAAAGCAAAAATT
CAGACGGAGGCGGGAACTGTTTTAGGTTCTCGTCTCCTACCAGAACCACATATCCTGACGGGGTCGGATT
CCACATCGACTCCCTTCCTCAGGTCGGGCCACAAAAACGGCCCCCAAAGTCCCTGGGACGTCTCCCAGGG
TTGCGGCCGGGTGTTCAGAACTCGTCAGTTCCACCACGGGTCCGCCAGATACAGAGCTAGTTAGCTAACT
AGTACAGACGCAGGCGCATAACATCAAACATAGACACTAGACAATCGGACAGACACAGATAAGTTGCTGG
CCAGCTTACCTCCCGGTGGTGGGTCGGTGGTCCCTGGGCAGGGGTCTCCAAATCCCGGACGAGCCCCCAA
ATGAAAGACCCCCGTCGTGGGTAGTCAATCACTCAGAGGAGACCCTCCCAAGGAACAGCGAGACCACGAT
TCGGATGCAAACAGCAAGAGGCTTTATTGGGAATACGGGTACCCGGGCGACGCAGTCTATCGGAAGACTG
GCGCGCCGAGTGAGGGGTTGTGGGCTCTTTTATTGAGCTCTGCTTATATAGACCTCCCACCGTACACGCC
TACCGCCCATTTGCGTCAATGGGGCGGAGTTGTTACGACATTTTGGAAAGTCCCGTTGATTTTGGTGCCA
AAACAAACTCCCATTGACGTCAATGGGGTGGAGACTTGGAAATCCCCGTGAGTCAAACCGCTATCCACGC
CCATTGATGTACTGCCAAAACCGCATCACCATGGTAATAGCGATGACTAATACGTAGATGTACTGCCAAG
TAGGAAAGTCCCATAAGGTCATGTACTGGGCATAATGCCAGGCGGGCCATTTACCGTCATTGACGTCAAT
AGGGGGCGTACTTGGCATATGATACACTTGATGTACTGCCAAGTGGGCAGTTTACCGTAAATACTCCACC
CATTGACGTCAATGGAAAGTCCCTATTGGCGTTACTATGGGAACATACGTCATTATTGACGTCAATGGGC
GGGGGTCGTTGGGCGGTCAGCCAGGCGGGCCATTTACCGTAAGTTATGTAACGCGGAACTCCATATATGG
GCTATGAACTAATGACCCCGTAATTGATTACTATTAATAACTAGTCAATAATCAATGTCAACATGGCGGT
AATGTTGGACATGAGCCAATATAAATGTACATATTATGATATGGATACAACGTATGCAATGGCCAAGCTA
ATTCTTGAAGACGAAAGGGCCTCGTGATACGCCTATTTTTATAGGTTAATGTCATGATAATAATGGTTTC
TTAGACGTCAGGTGGCACTTTTCGGGGAAATGTGCGCGGAACCCCTATTTGTTTATTTTTCTAAATACAT
TCAAATATGTATCCGCTCATGAGACAATAACCCTGATAAATGCTTCAATAATATTGAAAAAGGAAGAGTA
TGAGTATTCAACATTTCCGTGTCGCCCTTATTCCCTTTTTTGCGGCATTTTGCCTTCCTGTTTTTGCTCA
CCCAGAAACGCTGGTGAAAGTAAAAGATGCTGAAGATCAGTTGGGTGCACGAGTGGGTTACATCGAACTG
GATCTCAACAGCGGTAAGATCCTTGAGAGTTTTCGCCCCGAAGAACGTTTTCCAATGATGAGCACTTTTA
AAGTTCTGCTATGTGGCGCGGTATTATCCCGTGTTGACGCCGGGCAAGAGCAACTCGGTCGCCGCATACA
CTATTCTCAGAATGACTTGGTTGAGTACTCACCAGTCACAGAAAAGCATCTTACGGATGGCATGACAGTA
AGAGAATTATGCAGTGCTGCCATAACCATGAGTGATAACACTGCGGCCAACTTACTT
Features (pLannotate 1.2.2; 18 found; start..end, strand, type, name):
    624..1212    +  rep_origin     ori: high-copy-number ColE1/pMB1/pBR322/pUC origin of replication
   1398..1499    -  misc_feature   bom (fragment): basis of mobility region from pBR322
   1505..1834    -  promoter       SV40 promoter: SV40 enhancer and early promoter
   1851..1889    -  misc_feature   bom (fragment): basis of mobility region from pBR322
   1991..2031    -  CDS            rop (fragment): Rop protein, which maintains plasmids at low copy number; rop
   2100..2262    -  LTR            3' LTR (ΔU3) (fragment): self-inactivating 3' long terminal repeat (LTR) from Moloney murine leukemia virus
   2262..2297    -  LTR            3' LTR (ΔU3) (fragment): self-inactivating 3' long terminal repeat (LTR) from Moloney murine leukemia virus
   2451..2950    +  promoter       PGK promoter: mouse phosphoglycerate kinase 1 promoter
   2963..3754    +  CDS            neo: KKA2_KLEPN - Also known as kan, nptII. Experimental evidence at protein level: Swiss-Prot protein existence level 1. Resistance to kanamycin, neomycin, paromomycin, ribostamycin, butirosin and gentamicin B. From Klebsiella pneumoniae.
   3874..4336    +  misc_feature   IRES: internal ribosome entry site (IRES) of the encephalomyocarditis virus (EMCV)
   4362..4427    +  CDS            N (fragment): REGN_LAMBD - Experimental evidence at protein level: Swiss-Prot protein existence level 1. Plays a role as a transcriptional antitermination factor that allows the virus to initiate its lytic phase. Activates expression of the delayed viral early genes by modifying host RNA polymerase (RNAP) into a form that is resistant to termination signals. This antitermination function requires the host NusA protein which serves to stabilize the interaction between antitermination protein N and host RNA polymerase. From Escherichia phage lambda (Bacteriophage lambda).
   4791..5207    -  CDS            gag (truncated): truncated Moloney murine leukemia virus (MMLV) gag gene lacking the start codon
   5274..5548    -  misc_feature   MESV Ψ (fragment): packaging signal of murine embryonic stem cell virus
   5670..5845    -  LTR            5' LTR (truncated): truncated long terminal repeat from Moloney murine sarcoma virus
   5846..6049    -  promoter       CMV promoter: human cytomegalovirus (CMV) immediate early promoter
   6050..6429    -  enhancer       CMV enhancer: human cytomegalovirus immediate early enhancer
   6615..6719    +  promoter       AmpR promoter: bla
   6720..453     +  CDS            AmpR (across the origin): β-lactamase; bla; confers resistance to ampicillin, carbenicillin, and related antibiotics
