[The description below was written by a language model from this plasmid's Addgene catalogue record and pLannotate feature annotations shown in this document.]
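Description:
ORFtag_LambdaN-SD_Frame1 is a gammaretroviral (MMLV-type) vector of about 7.1 kb built on the ORFtag backbone for proteome-scale tagging of endogenous genes in mammalian cells. In bacteria it is maintained through a high-copy ColE1/pUC origin and selected with ampicillin via the bla gene. An SV40 enhancer/early promoter and small remnants of pBR322 bom and rop sequences are also annotated in the backbone.

The viral genome is transcribed from a CMV enhancer/promoter fused to a truncated 5' LTR, followed by the MESV packaging signal (Ψ) and a truncated gag segment that aids packaging, and it ends in a self-inactivating ΔU3 3' LTR. The payload lies between these elements in the opposite orientation to viral transcription. It consists of a constitutive mouse PGK promoter driving the neomycin resistance gene (neo), then an EMCV IRES, then a short fragment of the bacteriophage lambda N protein. This lambdaN peptide is commonly used as an RNA-tethering tag that binds boxB hairpins. According to the catalogue entry, the tag is followed by a splice donor in reading frame 1, although the splice donor itself is not annotated in the feature table.

After the vector integrates into the genome, the PGK-driven transcript can splice from this donor into downstream exons of a nearby gene. This yields lambdaN fused to the N-terminus of the endogenous open reading frame when the frames match, while neo allows selection of transduced cells. The "Frame1" designation suggests that it belongs to a set of vectors covering the different reading frames. Pools of cells tagged in this way are used for functional screening, although the record does not describe a specific assay.
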