Addgene plasmid #220984: ORFtag_LambdaN-SD_Frame1
Purpose: ORFtag viral retroviral vector containing a constitutively active promoter and a LambdaN tag followed by a splice donor sequence in Frame1
Depositing lab: Alexander Stark. Depositing organization: Research Institute of Molecular Pathology (IMP). Publication: Proteome-scale tagging and functional screening in mammalian cells by ORFtag. Nemcko F, Himmelsbach M, Loubiere V, Yelagandula R, Pagani M, Fasching N, Brennecke J, Elling U, Stark A, Ameres SL. Nat Methods. 2024 Sep;21(9):1668-1673. doi: 10.1038/s41592-024-02339-x. Epub 2024 Jul 5. PubMed 38969721.
Backbone
  Vector backbone: ORFtag backbone
  Vector type: Mammalian Expression, Retroviral
Growth in bacteria
  Bacterial resistance: Ampicillin, 100 μg/mL
  Growth temperature: 30°C
  Growth strain: NEB Stable
  Copy number: High Copy
Gene/Insert
  Gene/Insert name: lambdaN (alt name: lambdaN-splice donor in Frame1)
Terms and licenses: Academic/Nonprofit Terms; Industry Terms: Not Available to Industry
How to cite: ORFtag_LambdaN-SD_Frame1 was a gift from Alexander Stark (Addgene plasmid # 220984 ; http://n2t.net/addgene:220984 ; RRID:Addgene_220984)
